Addgene plasmid #152686: pGBW-m4133877
Purpose: Mammalian expression plasmid for SARS-CoV-2 nsp4
Depositing lab: Ginkgo Bioworks & Benjie Chen. Depositing organization: Ginkgo Bioworks.
Backbone
  Vector backbone: pTwist_CMV_Puro_6
  Backbone size w/o insert (bp): 6080
  Vector type: Mammalian Expression
  Selectable markers: Puromycin
Growth in bacteria
  Bacterial resistance: Ampicillin, 100 μg/mL
  Growth temperature: 37°C
  Growth strain: DH5alpha
  Copy number: High Copy
Gene/Insert
  Gene/Insert name: SARS-CoV-2 nsp4
  Species: Severe acute respiratory syndrome coronavirus 2
  Insert size (bp): 1499
  Mutation: wt
  Entrez Gene: ORF1ab (a.k.a. GU280_gp01)
  Promoter: CMV
  Tag / fusion protein: Cleavable TEV;TRX (C terminal on backbone)
  Cloning method: Unknown
Resource information
  A portion of this plasmid was derived from a plasmid made by: GinkgoBioworks
Depositor comments: NCBI reference sequence: YP_009725300.1
How to cite: pGBW-m4133877 was a gift from Ginkgo Bioworks & Benjie Chen (Addgene plasmid # 152686 ; http://n2t.net/addgene:152686 ; RRID:Addgene_152686)
