[The description below was written by a language model from this plasmid's Addgene catalogue record and the feature table of its GenBank file.]
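Description:
pGBW-m4133877 is a mammalian expression plasmid for wild-type SARS-CoV-2 nsp4, a non-structural protein encoded within the viral ORF1ab polyprotein gene. It is built on the pTwist_CMV_Puro_6 backbone. The plasmid is propagated in E. coli through a high-copy ColE1/pUC-type origin with ampicillin selection (beta-lactamase). For selection of transfected mammalian cells it carries a separate cassette in which the human ubiquitin C promoter drives puromycin N-acetyltransferase, followed by a synthetic polyadenylation signal.

The nsp4 coding region of about 1.5 kb is not annotated as a feature. By position it occupies the start of the circular map, just downstream of the CMV immediate-early enhancer and promoter that drive its transcription. It is followed in frame by a TEV protease recognition site and, further downstream, a 6xHis tag, and the transcript ends at an SV40 poly(A) signal. The catalogue describes the C-terminal fusion as a cleavable TEV site plus TRX (thioredoxin). The unannotated gap between the TEV site and the His tag is consistent with a thioredoxin moiety, though the feature table does not label it, and the catalogue entry in turn does not mention the His tag. This arrangement would allow affinity capture of the fusion protein and removal of the C-terminal tags by TEV cleavage.

The expression unit is flanked by beta-globin insulator elements, T7 and rrnG transcription terminators and an upstream synthetic poly(A) signal. These parts are generally included to shield a cassette from read-through transcription and neighbouring regulatory elements. The construct belongs to a set of tagged SARS-CoV-2 protein constructs intended for expression and/or purification from mammalian cells.
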