LOCUS       Exported 8002 bp ds-DNA circular SYN 13-MAY-2021
DEFINITION  Mammalian expression plasmid for SARS-CoV-2 nsp4.
ACCESSION   .
VERSION     .
KEYWORDS    pGBW-m4133877
SOURCE      synthetic DNA construct
  ORGANISM  synthetic DNA construct
REFERENCE   1 (bases 1 to 8002)
  TITLE     SARS-CoV-2 protein Mammalian expression constructs, tagged, for
            protein expression and/or purification
REFERENCE   2 (bases 1 to 8002)
  AUTHORS   .
  TITLE     Direct Submission
  JOURNAL   Exported May 13, 2021 from SnapGene Server 1.1.58
            http://www.snapgene.com
FEATURES             Location/Qualifiers
     source          1..8002
                     /organism="synthetic DNA construct"
                     /mol_type="other DNA"
     CDS             1508..1528
                     /codon_start=1
                     /product="tobacco etch virus (TEV) protease recognition and
                     cleavage site"
                     /label=TEV site
                     /translation="ENLYFQS"
     CDS             1877..1894
                     /codon_start=1
                     /product="6xHis affinity tag"
                     /label=6xHis
                     /translation="HHHHHH"
     polyA_signal    1971..2092
                     /label=SV40 poly(A) signal
                     /note="SV40 polyadenylation signal"
     primer_bind     complement(1982..2001)
                     /label=EBV-rev
                     /note="SV40 polyA terminator, reverse primer"
     primer_bind     2036..2055
                     /label=SV40pA-R
                     /note="SV40 polyA, reverse primer"
     terminator      2207..2253
                     /label=T7 terminator
                     /note="transcription terminator for bacteriophage T7 RNA
                     polymerase"
     terminator      2283..2419
                     /label=rrnG terminator
                     /note="transcription terminator from the E. coli ribosomal
                     RNA rrnG operon (Albrechtsen et al., 1991)"
     misc_feature    2464..2535
                     /label=3' beta-globin insulator
                     /note="insulator downstream of the human beta-globin locus
                     (Farrell et al., 2002)"
     rep_origin      complement(2761..3349)
                     /direction=LEFT
                     /label=ori
                     /note="high-copy-number ColE1/pMB1/pBR322/pUC origin of
                     replication"
     primer_bind     complement(2841..2860)
                     /label=pBR322ori-F
                     /note="pBR322 origin, forward primer"
     promoter        3849..5058
                     /label=UbC promoter
                     /note="human ubiquitin C promoter"
     primer_bind     4895..4914
                     /label=hUBCpro-F
                     /note="Human Ubiquitin C (UbC) promoter, forward primer"
     CDS             5062..5661
                     /codon_start=1
                     /gene="pac from Streptomyces alboniger"
                     /product="puromycin N-acetyltransferase"
                     /label=PuroR
                     /note="confers resistance to puromycin"
                     /translation="MTEYKPTVRLATRDDVPRAVRTLAAAFADYPATRHTVDPDRHIER
                     VTELQELFLTRVGLDIGKVWVADDGAAVAVWTTPESVEAGAVFAEIGPRMAELSGSRLA
                     AQQQMEGLLAPHRPKEPAWFLATVGVSPDHQGKGLGSAVVLPGVEAAERAGVPAFLETS
                     APRNLPFYERLGFTVTADVEVPEGPRTWCMTRKPGA"
     primer_bind     complement(5062..5081)
                     /label=Puro-R
                     /note="Puromycin resistance gene, reverse primer. Also
                     called puro-variant-R"
     primer_bind     5558..5578
                     /label=Puro-F
                     /note="Puromycin resistance gene, forward primer"
     polyA_signal    5688..5736
                     /note="synthetic polyadenylation signal"
     CDS             6002..6862
                     /codon_start=1
                     /gene="bla"
                     /product="beta-lactamase"
                     /label=AmpR
                     /note="confers resistance to ampicillin, carbenicillin, and
                     related antibiotics"
                     /translation="MSIQHFRVALIPFFAAFCLPVFAHPETLVKVKDAEDQLGARVGYI
                     ELDLNSGKILESFRPEERFPMMSTFKVLLCGAVLSRIDAGQEQLGRRIHYSQNDLVEYS
                     PVTEKHLTDGMTVRELCSAAITMSDNTAANLLLTTIGGPKELTAFLHNMGDHVTRLDRW
                     EPELNEAIPNDERDTTMPVAMATTLRKLLTGELLTLASRQQLIDWMEADKVAGPLLRSA
                     LPAGWFIADKSGAGERGSRGIIAALGPDGKPSRIVVIYTTGSQATMDERNRQIAEIGAS
                     LIKHW"
     primer_bind     complement(6220..6239)
                     /label=Amp-R
                     /note="Ampicillin resistance gene, reverse primer"
     terminator      6875..7011
                     /label=rrnG terminator
                     /note="transcription terminator from the E. coli ribosomal
                     RNA rrnG operon (Albrechtsen et al., 1991)"
     misc_feature    7156..7227
                     /label=5' beta-globin insulator
                     /note="insulator upstream of the human beta-globin locus
                     (Farrell et al., 2002)"
     terminator      7232..7278
                     /label=T7 terminator
                     /note="transcription terminator for bacteriophage T7 RNA
                     polymerase"
     polyA_signal    7296..7344
                     /note="synthetic polyadenylation signal"
     enhancer        7425..7728
                     /label=CMV enhancer
                     /note="human cytomegalovirus immediate early enhancer"
     promoter        7730..7932
                     /label=CMV promoter
                     /note="human cytomegalovirus (CMV) immediate early
                     promoter"
     primer_bind     7883..7903
                     /label=CMV-F
                     /note="Human CMV immediate early promoter, forward primer"
ORIGIN
        1 caccatgaag attgtaaata actggttgaa acaactaata aaggttactt tagtgttcct
       61 gtttgtcgcc gcaatcttct atcttatcac cccggtgcac gtgatgagta aacatacaga
      121 cttttcttca gaaattatcg ggtacaaggc tatcgatggc ggtgtaacgc gcgacattgc
      181 ctccacagat acctgcttcg cgaacaaaca cgctgacttt gatacttggt tcagccagcg
      241 aggaggctcg tacaccaatg acaaagcctg tccactgatc gcagccgtga taactagaga
      301 ggttggattc gtcgtccctg ggctccccgg gacaattctc cgtacaacca acggcgactt
      361 tctgcatttt ctgccccggg tgttctccgc agtcggtaat atctgttata ctccatctaa
      421 gctcattgag tacacggatt ttgctaccag cgcgtgcgtg ttggccgcag aatgcaccat
      481 atttaaggac gcttctggaa aacctgtgcc ctattgttac gataccaatg tgcttgaggg
      541 ctcagttgcc tatgaaagtc tgaggccaga cactagatac gttttaatgg atggaagcat
      601 catccagttc ccaaacacgt atctggaggg gtccgtgcgg gtcgtgacca cattcgattc
      661 agaatactgc cgccacggta catgcgagag gtctgaggct ggcgtatgtg tgtcaactag
      721 cggtcgatgg gttctaaata acgattatta tcgttctctg cccggcgttt tttgtggagt
      781 ggacgccgtt aaccttttga ccaacatgtt tacacctctc attcagccca ttggtgcact
      841 ggatatctcc gcgagtattg tggctggggg aatagtcgcc attgtcgtaa cctgcttggc
      901 atactatttc atgcgtttca ggcgagcttt tggcgaatac tcacatgtcg tggccttcaa
      961 tactcttctg tttctgatga gcttcacggt actctgtctg accccagtat acagtttcct
     1021 acctggggtg tattctgtga tctacttata cctcacattt tacctgacca atgacgtgtc
     1081 ctttctggcc cacatccaat ggatggttat gttcacgccg ctcgtgcctt tctggattac
     1141 aatcgcttat ataatctgta ttagcacgaa gcatttctat tggttctttt ccaactactt
     1201 aaagcggcgc gtcgtattta atggggtatc gtttagcact tttgaggaag ccgcgctctg
     1261 cactttcttg cttaataagg agatgtattt gaaattaaga tctgacgttc tgcttccttt
     1321 aacacagtac aacagatacc tggcgttgta taacaaatac aaatatttct cgggagccat
     1381 ggatacaact tcctatagag aggctgcttg ttgccacctt gcaaaggcac tcaacgactt
     1441 cagtaacagc ggcagtgatg tgctttatca gccccctcag acttcaataa catccgccgt
     1501 cctccaagaa aacctttact ttcagtcgat gagtgacaaa atcattcatc taaccgatga
     1561 ctcctttgat acagacgtgt tgaaggccga tggtgcgata ctggtagatt tctgggctga
     1621 atggtgtggc ccgtgcaaga tgatcgcacc cattctggac gagatcgccg acgagtatca
     1681 aggaaaatta actgtcgcta agcttaatat agatcagaac ccagggacgg cacctaaata
     1741 cggcatcagg ggaataccta ccctcctgct ctttaagaat ggggaagttg ccgcgacaaa
     1801 agtgggagcc ctgtctaagg gccagctaaa agagttcttg gacgctaacc tggcaggttc
     1861 aggctcgggg cacatgcacc atcaccatca ccatagcagc gggctcgtgc cacgcggcta
     1921 agctagcttg actgactgag atacagcgta ccttcagctc acagacatga taagatacat
     1981 tgatgagttt ggacaaacca caactagaat gcagtgaaaa aaatgcttta tttgtgaaat
     2041 ttgtgatgct attgctttat ttgtaaccat tataagctgc aataaacaag ttaacaacaa
     2101 caattgcatt cattttatgt ttcaggttca gggggaggtg tgggaggttt tttaaagcaa
     2161 gtaaaacctc tacaaatgtg gtattggccc atctctatcg gtatcgtagc ataacccctt
     2221 ggggcctcta aacgggtctt gaggggtttt ttgtgcccct cgggccggat tgctatctac
     2281 cggcattggc gcagaaaaaa atgcctgatg cgacgctgcg cgtcttatac tcccacatat
     2341 gccagattca gcaacggata cggcttcccc aacttgccca cttccatacg tgtcctcctt
     2401 accagaaatt tatccttaag gtcgtcagct atcctgcagg cgatctctcg atttcgatca
     2461 agacattcct ttaatggtct tttctggaca ccactagggg tcagaagtag ttcatcaaac
     2521 tttcttccct ccctaatctc attggttacc ttgggctatc gaaacttaat taaccagtca
     2581 agtcagctac ttggcgagat cgacttgtct gggtttcgac tacgctcaga attgcgtcag
     2641 tcaagttcga tctggtcctt gctattgcac ccgttctccg attacgagtt tcatttaaat
     2701 catgtgagca aaaggccagc aaaaggccag gaaccgtaaa aaggccgcgt tgctggcgtt
     2761 tttccatagg ctccgccccc ctgacgagca tcacaaaaat cgacgctcaa gtcagaggtg
     2821 gcgaaacccg acaggactat aaagatacca ggcgtttccc cctggaagct ccctcgtgcg
     2881 ctctcctgtt ccgaccctgc cgcttaccgg atacctgtcc gcctttctcc cttcgggaag
     2941 cgtggcgctt tctcatagct cacgctgtag gtatctcagt tcggtgtagg tcgttcgctc
     3001 caagctgggc tgtgtgcacg aaccccccgt tcagcccgac cgctgcgcct tatccggtaa
     3061 ctatcgtctt gagtccaacc cggtaagaca cgacttatcg ccactggcag cagccactgg
     3121 taacaggatt agcagagcga ggtatgtagg cggtgctaca gagttcttga agtggtggcc
     3181 taactacggc tacactagaa gaacagtatt tggtatctgc gctctgctga agccagttac
     3241 cttcggaaaa agagttggta gctcttgatc cggcaaacaa accaccgctg gtagcggtgg
     3301 tttttttgtt tgcaagcagc agattacgcg cagaaaaaaa ggatctcaag aagatccttt
     3361 gatcttttct acggggtctg acgctcagtg gaacgaaaac tcacgttaag ggattttggt
     3421 catgagatta tcaaaaagga tcttcaccta gatcctttta aattaaaaat gaagttttaa
     3481 atcaatctaa agtatatatg agtaaacttg gtctgacagt taccaatgct taatcagtga
     3541 ggcacctatc tcagcgatct gtctatttcg ttcatccata gttgcattta aatttccgaa
     3601 ctctccaagg ccctcgtcgg aaaatcttca aacctttcgt ccgatccatc ttgcaggcta
     3661 cctctcgaac gaactatcgc aagtctcttg gccggccttg cgccttggct attgcttggc
     3721 agcgcctatc gccaggtatt actccaatcc cgaatatccg agatcgggat cacccgagag
     3781 aagttcaacc tacatcctca atcccgatct atccgagatc cgaggaatat cgaaatcggg
     3841 gcgcgcctgg cctccgcgcc gggttttggc gcctcccgcg ggcgcccccc tcgtcacggc
     3901 gagcgctgcc acgtcagacg aagggcgcag gagcgtcctg atccttccgc ccggacgctc
     3961 aggacagcgg cccgctgctc ataagactcg gccttagaac cccagtatca gcagaaggac
     4021 attttaggac gggacttggg tgactctagg gcactggttt tctttccaga gagcggaaca
     4081 ggcgaggaaa agtagtccct tctcggcgat tctgcggagg gatctccgtg gggcggtgaa
     4141 cgccgatgat tatataagga cgcgccgggt gtggcacagc tagttccgtc gcagccggga
     4201 tttgggtcgc ggttcttgtt tgtggatcgc tgtgatcgtc acttggtgag tagcgggctg
     4261 ctgggctggc cggggctttc gtggccgccg ggccgctcgg tgggacggaa gcgtgtggag
     4321 agaccgccaa gggctgtagt ctgggtccgc gagcaaggtt gccctgaact gggggttggg
     4381 gggagcgcag caaaatggcg gctgttcccg agtcttgaat ggaagacgct tgtgaggcgg
     4441 gctgtgaggt cgttgaaaca aggtgggggg catggtgggc ggcaagaacc caaggtcttg
     4501 agcccttcgc taatgcggga aagctcttat tcgggtgaga tgggctgggc accatctggg
     4561 gaccctgacg tgaagtttgt cactgactgg agaactcggt ttgtcgtctg ttgcgggggc
     4621 ggcagttatg gcggtgccgt tgggcagtgc acccgtacct ttgggagcgc gcgccctcgt
     4681 cgtgtcgtga cgtcacccgt tctgttggct tataatgcag ggtggggcca cctgccggta
     4741 ggtgtgcggt aggcttttct ccgtcgcagg acgcagggtt cgggcctagg gtaggctctc
     4801 ctgaatcgac aggcgccgga cctctggtga ggggagggat aagtgaggcg tcagtttctt
     4861 tggtcggttt tatgtaccta tcttcttaag tagctgaagc tccggttttg aactatgcgc
     4921 tcggggttgg cgagtgtgtt ttgtgaagtt ttttaggcac cttttgaaat gtaatcattt
     4981 gggtcaatat gtaattttca gtgttagact tgtaaattgt ccgctaaatt ctggccgttt
     5041 ttggcttttt tgttagacaa catgaccgag tacaagccca cggtgcgcct cgccacccgc
     5101 gacgacgtcc ccagggccgt acgcaccctc gccgccgcgt tcgccgacta ccccgccacg
     5161 cgccacaccg tcgatccgga ccgccacatc gagcgggtca ccgagctgca agaactcttc
     5221 ctcacgcgcg tcgggctcga catcggcaag gtgtgggtcg cggacgacgg cgccgcggtg
     5281 gcggtctgga ccacgccgga gagcgtcgaa gcgggggcgg tgttcgccga gatcggcccg
     5341 cgcatggccg agttgagcgg ttcccggctg gccgcgcagc aacagatgga gggcctcctg
     5401 gcgccgcacc ggcccaagga gcccgcgtgg ttcctggcca ccgtcggcgt ctcgcccgac
     5461 caccagggca agggtctggg cagcgccgtc gtgctccccg gagtggaggc cgccgagcgc
     5521 gccggggtgc ccgccttcct ggagacctcc gcgccccgca acctcccctt ctacgagcgg
     5581 ctcggcttca ccgtcaccgc cgacgtcgag gtgcccgaag gaccgcgcac ctggtgcatg
     5641 acccgcaagc ccggtgccta ggctagtatg taagcctagt cttagataat aaaatcgcta
     5701 tccatcgaag atggatgtgt gttggttttt tgtgtgtgta acgctaggcg cgcctggtgt
     5761 accgagaacg atcctctcag tgcgagtctc gacgatccat atcgttgctt ggcagtcagc
     5821 cagtcggaat ccagcttggg acccaggaag tccaatcgtc agatattgta ctcaagcctg
     5881 gtcacggcag cgtaccgatc tgtttaaacc tagatattga tagtctgatc ggtcaacgta
     5941 taatcgagtc ctagcttttg caaacatcta tcaagagaca ggatcagcag gaggctttcg
     6001 catgagtatt caacatttcc gtgtcgccct tattcccttt tttgcggcat tttgccttcc
     6061 tgtttttgct cacccagaaa cgctggtgaa agtaaaagat gctgaagatc agttgggtgc
     6121 gcgagtgggt tacatcgaac tggatctcaa cagcggtaag atccttgaga gttttcgccc
     6181 cgaagaacgc tttccaatga tgagcacttt taaagttctg ctatgtggcg cggtattatc
     6241 ccgtattgac gccgggcaag agcaactcgg tcgccgcata cactattctc agaatgactt
     6301 ggttgagtat tcaccagtca cagaaaagca tcttacggat ggcatgacag taagagaatt
     6361 atgcagtgct gccataacca tgagtgataa cactgcggcc aacttacttc tgacaacgat
     6421 tggaggaccg aaggagctaa ccgctttttt gcacaacatg ggggatcatg taactcgcct
     6481 tgatcgttgg gaaccggagc tgaatgaagc cataccaaac gacgagcgtg acaccacgat
     6541 gcctgtagca atggcaacaa ccttgcgtaa actattaact ggcgaactac ttactctagc
     6601 ttcccggcaa cagttgatag actggatgga ggcggataaa gttgcaggac cacttctgcg
     6661 ctcggccctt ccggctggct ggtttattgc tgataaatct ggagccggtg agcgtgggtc
     6721 tcgcggtatc attgcagcac tggggccaga tggtaagccc tcccgtatcg tagttatcta
     6781 cacgacgggg agtcaggcaa ctatggatga acgaaataga cagatcgctg agataggtgc
     6841 ctcactgatt aagcattggt aaccgattct aggtgcattg gcgcagaaaa aaatgcctga
     6901 tgcgacgctg cgcgtcttat actcccacat atgccagatt cagcaacgga tacggcttcc
     6961 ccaacttgcc cacttccata cgtgtcctcc ttaccagaaa tttatcctta agatcgttta
     7021 aactcgactc tggctctatc gaatctccgt cgtttcgagc ttacgcgaac agccgtggcg
     7081 ctcatttgct cgtcgggcat cgaatctcgt cagctatcgt cagcttacct ttttggcagc
     7141 gatcgcggct cccgacatct tggaccatta gctccacagg tatcttcttc cctctagtgg
     7201 tcataacagc agcttcagct acctctcaat tcaaaaaacc cctcaagacc cgtttagagg
     7261 ccccaagggg ttatgctatc aatcgttgcg ttacacacac aaaaaaccaa cacacatcca
     7321 tcttcgatgg atagcgattt tattatctaa ctgctgatcg agtgtagcca gatctagtaa
     7381 tcaattacgg ggtcattagt tcatagccca tatatggagt tccgcgttac ataacttacg
     7441 gtaaatggcc cgcctggctg accgcccaac gacccccgcc cattgacgtc aataatgacg
     7501 tatgttccca tagtaacgcc aatagggact ttccattgac gtcaatgggt ggagtattta
     7561 cggtaaactg cccacttggc agtacatcaa gtgtatcata tgccaagtac gccccctatt
     7621 gacgtcaatg acggtaaatg gcccgcctgg cattatgccc agtacatgac cttatgggac
     7681 tttcctactt ggcagtacat ctacgtatta gtcatcgcta ttaccatgct gatgcggttt
     7741 tggcagtaca tcaatgggcg tggatagcgg tttgactcac ggggatttcc aagtctccac
     7801 cccattgacg tcaatgggag tttgttttgg caccaaaatc aacgggactt tccaaaatgt
     7861 cgtaacaact ccgccccatt gacgcaaatg ggcggtaggc gtgtacggtg ggaggtctat
     7921 ataagcagag ctggtttagt gaaccgtcag atcagatctt tgtcgatcct accatccact
     7981 cgacacaccc gccagcggcc gc
//
